>Addgene plasmid #177729 | pGal-Trans-Myc-eGFP-KDEL | addgene full sequence | sequence record 352608 | Addgene NGS Result
CCTCTACAAATGTGGTAAAATCGATAAGGATCCGTTTGCGTATTGGGCGCTCTTCCGCTGATCTGCGCAG
CACCATGGCCTGAAATAACCTCTGAAAGAGGAACTTGGTTAGCTACCTTCTGAGGCGGAAAGAACCAGCT
GTGGAATGTGTGTCAGTTAGGGTGTGGAAAGTCCCCAGGCTCCCCAGCAGGCAGAAGTATGCAAAGCATG
CATCTCAATTAGTCAGCAACCAGGTGTGGAAAGTCCCCAGGCTCCCCAGCAGGCAGAAGTATGCAAAGCA
TGCATCTCAATTAGTCAGCAACCATAGTCCCGCCCCTAACTCCGCCCATCCCGCCCCTAACTCCGCCCAG
TTCCGCCCATTCTCCGCCCCATGGCTGACTAATTTTTTTTATTTATGCAGAGGCCGAGGCCGCCTCTGCC
TCTGAGCTATTCCAGAAGTAGTGAGGAGGCTTTTTTGGAGGCCTAGGCTTTTGCAAAAAGCTCGATTCTT
CTGACACTAGCGCCACCATGAAGAAGCCCGAACTCACCGCTACCAGCGTTGAAAAATTTCTCATCGAGAA
GTTCGACAGTGTGAGCGACCTGATGCAGTTGTCGGAGGGCGAAGAGAGCCGAGCCTTCAGCTTCGATGTC
GGCGGACGCGGCTATGTACTGCGGGTGAATAGCTGCGCTGATGGCTTCTACAAAGACCGCTACGTGTACC
GCCACTTCGCCAGCGCTGCACTACCCATCCCCGAAGTGTTGGACATCGGCGAGTTCAGCGAGAGCCTGAC
ATACTGCATCAGTAGACGCGCCCAAGGCGTTACTCTCCAAGACCTCCCCGAAACAGAGCTGCCTGCTGTG
TTACAGCCTGTCGCCGAAGCTATGGATGCTATTGCCGCCGCCGACCTCAGTCAAACCAGCGGCTTCGGCC
CATTCGGGCCCCAAGGCATCGGCCAGTACACAACCTGGCGGGATTTCATTTGCGCCATTGCTGATCCCCA
TGTCTACCACTGGCAGACCGTGATGGACGACACCGTGTCCGCCAGCGTAGCTCAAGCCCTGGACGAACTG
ATGCTGTGGGCCGAAGACTGTCCCGAGGTGCGCCACCTCGTCCATGCCGACTTCGGCAGCAACAACGTCC
TGACCGACAACGGCCGCATCACCGCCGTAATCGACTGGTCCGAAGCTATGTTCGGGGACAGTCAGTACGA
GGTGGCCAACATCTTCTTCTGGCGGCCCTGGCTGGCTTGCATGGAGCAGCAGACTCGCTACTTCGAGCGC
CGGCATCCCGAGCTGGCCGGCAGCCCTCGTCTGCGAGCCTACATGCTGCGCATCGGCCTGGATCAGCTCT
ACCAGAGCCTCGTGGACGGCAACTTCGACGATGCTGCCTGGGCTCAAGGCCGCTGCGATGCCATCGTCCG
CAGCGGGGCCGGCACCGTCGGTCGCACACAAATCGCTCGCCGGAGCGCAGCCGTATGGACCGACGGCTGC
GTCGAGGTGCTGGCCGACAGCGGCAACCGCCGGCCCAGTACACGACCGCGCGCTAAGGAGGTAGGTCGAG
TTTAAACTCTAGAACCGGTCATGGCCGCAATAAAATATCTTTATTTTCATTACATCTGTGTGTTGGTTTT
TTGTGTGTTCGAACTAGATGCTGTCGACCGATGCCCTTGAGAGCCTTCAACCCAGTCAGCTCCTTCCGGT
GGGCGCGGGGCATGACTATCGTCGCCGCACTTATGACTGTCTTCTTTATCATGCAACTCGTAGGACAGGT
GCCGGCAGCGCTCTTCCGCTTCCTCGCTCACTGACTCGCTGCGCTCGGTCGTTCGGCTGCGGCGAGCGGT
ATCAGCTCACTCAAAGGCGGTAATACGGTTATCCACAGAATCAGGGGATAACGCAGGAAAGAACATGTGA
GCAAAAGGCCAGCAAAAGGCCAGGAACCGTAAAAAGGCCGCGTTGCTGGCGTTTTTCCATAGGCTCCGCC
CCCCTGACGAGCATCACAAAAATCGACGCTCAAGTCAGAGGTGGCGAAACCCGACAGGACTATAAAGATA
CCAGGCGTTTCCCCCTGGAAGCTCCCTCGTGCGCTCTCCTGTTCCGACCCTGCCGCTTACCGGATACCTG
TCCGCCTTTCTCCCTTCGGGAAGCGTGGCGCTTTCTCATAGCTCACGCTGTAGGTATCTCAGTTCGGTGT
AGGTCGTTCGCTCCAAGCTGGGCTGTGTGCACGAACCCCCCGTTCAGCCCGACCGCTGCGCCTTATCCGG
TAACTATCGTCTTGAGTCCAACCCGGTAAGACACGACTTATCGCCACTGGCAGCAGCCACTGGTAACAGG
ATTAGCAGAGCGAGGTATGTAGGCGGTGCTACAGAGTTCTTGAAGTGGTGGCCTAACTACGGCTACACTA
GAAGAACAGTATTTGGTATCTGCGCTCTGCTGAAGCCAGTTACCTTCGGAAAAAGAGTTGGTAGCTCTTG
ATCCGGCAAACAAACCACCGCTGGTAGCGGTGGTTTTTTTGTTTGCAAGCAGCAGATTACGCGCAGAAAA
AAAGGATCTCAAGAAGATCCTTTGATCTTTTCTACGGGGTCTGACGCTCAGTGGAACGAAAACTCACGTT
AAGGGATTTTGGTCATGAGATTATCAAAAAGGATCTTCACCTAGATCCTTTTAAATTAAAAATGAAGTTT
TAAATCAATCTAAAGTATATATGAGTAAACTTGGTCTGACAGCGGCCGCAAATGCTAAACCACTGCAGTG
GTTACCAGTGCTTGATCAGTGAGGCACCGATCTCAGCGATCTGCCTATTTCGTTCGTCCATAGTGGCCTG
ACTCCCCGTCGTGTAGATCACTACGATTCGTGAGGGCTTACCATCAGGCCCCAGCGCAGCAATGATGCCG
CGAGAGCCGCGTTCACCGGCCCCCGATTTGTCAGCAATGAACCAGCCAGCAGGGAGGGCCGAGCGAAGAA
GTGGTCCTGCTACTTTGTCCGCCTCCATCCAGTCTATGAGCTGCTGTCGTGATGCTAGAGTAAGAAGTTC
GCCAGTGAGTAGTTTCCGAAGAGTTGTGGCCATTGCTACTGGCATCGTGGTATCACGCTCGTCGTTCGGT
ATGGCTTCGTTCAACTCTGGTTCCCAGCGGTCAAGCCGGGTCACATGATCACCCATATTATGAAGAAATG
CAGTCAGCTCCTTAGGGCCTCCGATCGTTGTCAGAAGTAAGTTGGCCGCGGTGTTGTCGCTCATGGTAAT
GGCAGCACTACACAATTCTCTTACCGTCATGCCATCCGTAAGATGCTTTTCCGTGACCGGCGAGTACTCA
ACCAAGTCGTTTTGTGAGTAGTGTATACGGCGACCAAGCTGCTCTTGCCCGGCGTCTATACGGGACAACA
CCGCGCCACATAGCAGTACTTTGAAAGTGCTCATCATCGGGAATCGTTCTTCGGGGCGGAAAGACTCAAG
GATCTTGCCGCTATTGAGATCCAGTTCGATATAGCCCACTCTTGCACCCAGTTGATCTTCAGCATCTTTT
ACTTTCACCAGCGTTTCGGGGTGTGCAAAAACAGGCAAGCAAAATGCCGCAAAGAAGGGAATGAGTGCGA
CACGAAAATGTTGGATGCTCATACTCGTCCTTTTTCAATATTATTGAAGCATTTATCAGGGTTACTAGTA
CGTCTCTCAAGGATAAGTAAGTAATATTAAGGTACGGGAGGTATTGGACAGGCCGCAATAAAATATCTTT
ATTTTCATTACATCTGTGTGTTGGTTTTTTGTGTGAATCGATAGTACTAACATACGCTCTCCATCAAAAC
AAAACGAAACAAAACAAACTAGCAAAATAGGCTGTCCCCAGTGCAAGTGCAGGTGCCAGAACATTTCTCT
GGCCTAACTGGCCTCAATATTGGCCATTAGCCATATTATTCATTGGTTATATAGCATAAATCAATATTGG
CTATTGGCCATTGCATACGTTGTATCTATATCATAATATGTACATTTATATTGGCTCATGTCCAATATGA
CCGCCATGTTGGCATTGATTATTGACTAGTTATTAATAGTAATCAATTACGGGGTCATTAGTTCATAGCC
CATATATGGAGTTCCGCGTTACATAACTTACGGTAAATGGCCCGCCTGGCTGACCGCCCAACGACCCCCG
CCCATTGACGTCAATAATGACGTATGTTCCCATAGTAACGCCAATAGGGACTTTCCATTGACGTCAATGG
GTGGAGTATTTACGGTAAACTGCCCACTTGGCAGTACATCAAGTGTATCATATGCCAAGTCCGCCCCCTA
TTGACGTCAATGACGGTAAATGGCCCGCCTGGCATTATGCCCAGTACATGACCTTACGGGACTTTCCTAC
TTGGCAGTACATCTACGTATTAGTCATCGCTATTACCATGGTGATGCGGTTTTGGCAGTACACCAATGGG
CGTGGATAGCGGTTTGACTCACGGGGATTTCCAAGTCTCCACCCCATTGACGTCAATGGGAGTTTGTTTT
GGCACCAAAATCAACGGGACTTTCCAAAATGTCGTAATAACCCCGCCCCGTTGACGCAAATGGGCGGTAG
GCGTGTACGGTGGGAGGTCTATATAAGCAGAGCTCGTTTAGTGAACCGTCAGATCACTAGAAGCTTGGTA
CCGAGGAGATCTGCCGCCGCGATCGCCATGGCGGCGGCCCCACGCGCGGGCCGGCGGCGCGGGCAGCCGC
TCCTGGCGCTGCTGCTTCTGCTGCTGGCGCCACTGCCGCCGGGGGCCCCGCCGGGCGCCGACGCCTACTT
TCCCGAGGAG
[1560 nt withheld, positions 4771-6330]
ACAGGAGACGATGGCTATGTGAGTGACACCGAGACCTCAGTCGTATGGAACAATGAGCACGTCAAGACCG
ACTGGGACCGCGCCAAGTCCCAGAAGATGCGGGAGCAGCAGGCACTGAGCCGTGAGGCCAAGAACTCGGA
CGTGCTCCAGTCCCCACTGGACAGTGCTGCCCGGGATGAACTCAGCACGCGTACGCGGCCGCTCGAGCAG
AAACTCATCTCAGAAGAGGATCTGATCGGTCCGATCGGTGGTGGTTCTGGAGGCGGTTCTATGGTGAGCA
AGGGCGAGGAGCTGTTCACCGGGGTGGTGCCCATCCTGGTCGAGCTGGACGGCGACGTAAACGGCCACAA
GTTCAGCGTGTCCGGCGAGGGCGAGGGCGATGCCACCTACGGCAAGCTGACCCTGAAGTTCATCTGCACC
ACCGGCAAGCTGCCCGTGCCCTGGCCCACCCTCGTGACCACCCTGACCTACGGCGTGCAGTGCTTCAGCC
GCTACCCCGACCACATGAAGCAGCACGACTTCTTCAAGTCCGCCATGCCCGAAGGCTACGTCCAGGAGCG
CACCATCTTCTTCAAGGACGACGGCAACTACAAGACCCGCGCCGAGGTGAAGTTCGAGGGCGACACCCTG
GTGAACCGCATCGAGCTGAAGGGCATCGACTTCAAGGAGGACGGCAACATCCTGGGGCACAAGCTGGAGT
ACAACTACAACAGCCACAACGTCTATATCATGGCCGACAAGCAGAAGAACGGCATCAAGGTGAACTTCAA
GATCCGCCACAACATCGAGGACGGCAGCGTGCAGCTCGCCGACCACTACCAGCAGAACACCCCCATCGGC
GACGGCCCCGTGCTGCTGCCCGACAACCACTACCTGAGCACCCAGTCCGCCCTGAGCAAAGACCCCAACG
AGAAGCGCGATCACATGGTCCTGCTGGAGTTCGTGACCGCCGCCGGGATCACTCTCGGCATGGACGAGCT
GTACAAGAAAAAGACCAAAGATGAACTCTAATAATTCTAGAGTCGGGGCGGCCGGCCGCTTCGAGCAGAC
ATGATAAGATACATTGATGAGTTTGGACAAACCACAACTAGAATGCAGTGAAAAAAATGCTTTATTTGTG
AAATTTGTGATGCTATTGCTTTATTTGTAACCATTATAAGCTGCAATAAACAAGTTAACAACAACAATTG
CATTCATTTTATGTTTCAGGTTCAGGGGGAGGTGTGGGAGGTTTTTTAAAGCAAGTAAAA
Features (pLannotate 1.2.2; 15 found; start..end, strand, type, name):
    120..477     +  promoter       SV40 promoter: SV40 enhancer and early promoter
    508..1545    +  CDS            HygR: hygromycin B phosphotransferase confers resistance to hygromycin
   1569..1617    +  polyA_signal   poly(A) signal: synthetic polyadenylation signal
   1633..1764    +  CDS            TcR (fragment): tetracycline efflux protein; tet; confers resistance to tetracycline
   1944..2532    -  rep_origin     ori: high-copy-number ColE1/pMB1/pBR322/pUC origin of replication
   2732..3592    -  CDS            AmpR: β-lactamase confers resistance to ampicillin, carbenicillin, and related antibiotics
   3593..3634    -  promoter       AmpR promoter (fragment): bla
   3697..3745    +  polyA_signal   poly(A) signal: synthetic polyadenylation signal
   3759..3850    +  misc_feature   pause site: RNA polymerase II transcriptional pause signal from the human α2 globin gene
   4003..4380    +  enhancer       CMV enhancer: human cytomegalovirus immediate early enhancer
   4382..4581    +  promoter       CMV promoter: human cytomegalovirus (CMV) immediate early promoter
   4648..6513    +  CDS            COLGALT1 (sequence partly withheld): GT251_HUMAN - Also known as GLT25D1. Experimental evidence at protein level: Swiss-Prot protein existence level 1. Beta-galactosyltransferase that transfers beta-galactose to hydroxylysine residues of type I collagen (PubMed:19075007, PubMed:22216269, PubMed:27402836). By acting on collagen glycosylation, facilitates the formation of collagen triple helix (PubMed:27402836). Also involved in the biosynthesis of collagen type IV (PubMed:30412317). From Homo sapiens (Human).
   6601..7317    +  CDS            EGFP: EGFP is a basic (constitutively fluorescent) green fluorescent protein published in 1996, derived from Aequorea victoria. It is reported to be a rapidly-maturing weak dimer with moderate acid sensitivity.
   7385..7506    -  polyA_signal   SV40 poly(A) signal: SV40 polyadenylation signal
   7532..83      -  CDS            LT_SV40 (fragment) (across the origin): Experimental evidence at protein level: Swiss-Prot protein existence level 1. Isoform 17kT antigen targets host RBL2 for degradation and promotes cell proliferation. Transactivates host cyclin A promoter through its J domain. From Simian virus 40 (SV40).
