[The description below was written by a language model from this plasmid's Addgene catalogue record and pLannotate feature annotations shown in this document.]
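Description:
pGal-Trans-Myc-eGFP-KDEL is a 7,580 nt mammalian expression plasmid built on the phFluc-WT backbone. It expresses human collagen beta(1-O)galactosyltransferase 1 (COLGALT1, also known as GLT25D1), an ER-resident enzyme that transfers galactose to hydroxylysine residues of collagen. The plasmid is propagated in E. coli at high copy through a ColE1/pUC-type origin and is selected with ampicillin via the β-lactamase gene. For selection in mammalian cells, a separate cassette places the hygromycin B phosphotransferase gene under the SV40 enhancer/early promoter, followed by a synthetic poly(A) signal. Short annotated fragments of a tetracycline resistance gene and of SV40 large T antigen appear to be backbone remnants rather than functional parts.

The expression unit is driven by the human CMV immediate-early enhancer and promoter. Upstream of it lie a synthetic poly(A) signal and an RNA polymerase II pause site from the human α2 globin gene, elements normally included to limit read-through transcription from the backbone into the cassette. The COLGALT1 coding sequence is followed in the same orientation by EGFP. According to the catalogue entry, the fusion carries a Myc epitope, eGFP and a KDEL ER-retention motif at the C-terminal side of the insert. The Myc and KDEL elements are not annotated separately in the feature table; the gap between the COLGALT1 and EGFP features could hold the Myc tag and a linker, though this is an inference. An SV40 poly(A) signal lies downstream of the fusion, annotated on the opposite strand.

The construct yields a fluorescent, epitope-tagged ER protein suitable for live or fixed imaging and for anti-Myc detection. The associated publication title concerns ER-misfolded proteins being sequestered with mitochondria, suggesting that this plasmid was used to follow an ER protein in that context.
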