Addgene plasmid #177729: pGal-Trans-Myc-eGFP-KDEL
Purpose: ER protein collagen beta (1-O) galactosyltransferase fused to eGFP at the C-terminus, myc tagged
Depositing lab: Erik Böttger. Depositing organization: University of Zurich. Publication: ER-misfolded proteins become sequestered with mitochondria and impair mitochondrial function. Cortes Sanchon A, Santhosh Kumar H, Mantovani M, Osinnii I, Mateos JM, Kaech A, Shcherbakov D, Akbergenov R, Bottger EC. Commun Biol. 2021 Dec 2;4(1):1350. doi: 10.1038/s42003-021-02873-w. PubMed 34857875.
Backbone
  Vector backbone: phFluc-WT
  Backbone manufacturer: Addgene #177714
  Vector type: Mammalian Expression, Bacterial Expression
  Selectable markers: Hygromycin
Growth in bacteria
  Bacterial resistance: Ampicillin, 100 μg/mL
  Growth temperature: 37°C
  Growth strain: DH5alpha
  Copy number: High Copy
Gene/Insert
  Gene/Insert name: collagen beta(1-O)galactosyltransferase 1
  Species: H. sapiens (human)
  Insert size (bp): 2055
  Entrez Gene: COLGALT1 (a.k.a. BSVD3, ColGalT 1, GLT25D1)
  Tag / fusion protein: Myc (C terminal on insert); eGFP (C terminal on insert); KDEL (C terminal on insert)
Terms and licenses: Academic/Nonprofit Terms; Industry Terms: Not Available to Industry
How to cite: pGal-Trans-Myc-eGFP-KDEL was a gift from Erik Böttger (Addgene plasmid # 177729 ; http://n2t.net/addgene:177729 ; RRID:Addgene_177729)
